Addgene plasmid #199737: pCBLggCDS
Purpose: (Empty Backbone) Golden Gate entry vector for gene of interest cloning
Depositing lab: Kan Wang. Depositing organization: Iowa State University. Publication: New T-DNA binary vectors with NptII selection and RUBY reporter for efficient maize transformation and targeted mutagenesis. Lee K, Kang M, Ji Q, Grosic S, Wang K. Plant Physiol. 2023 Apr 18:kiad231. doi: 10.1093/plphys/kiad231. PubMed 37070560.
Backbone
  Vector backbone: pCBLsgRNA2
  Vector type: Plant Expression
Growth in bacteria
  Bacterial resistance: Tetracycline, 10 μg/mL
  Growth temperature: 37°C
  Growth strain: DH5alpha
  Copy number: High Copy
Gene/Insert
  Gene/Insert name: None
Terms and licenses: Academic/Nonprofit Terms; Industry Terms: Not Available to Industry
How to cite: pCBLggCDS was a gift from Kan Wang (Addgene plasmid # 199737 ; http://n2t.net/addgene:199737 ; RRID:Addgene_199737)
