[The description below was written by a language model from this plasmid's Addgene catalogue record and pLannotate feature annotations shown in this document.]
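Description:
pCBLggCDS is a small (about 3 kb) empty Golden Gate entry vector derived from pCBLsgRNA2. It is intended to receive a gene of interest, which then enters a plant transformation workflow. The plasmid is catalogued as a plant expression vector and belongs to a toolkit of T-DNA binary vectors, with NptII selection and the RUBY reporter, built for maize transformation and targeted mutagenesis. It carries no insert, and the annotation shows no plant promoter, plant terminator or T-DNA borders. It therefore appears to act as a shuttle module for a coding sequence rather than as a plant expression construct in its own right. The Type IIS restriction sites that define the Golden Gate cloning position are not annotated, and the record does not state which enzyme or overhangs are used.

The plasmid is propagated in E. coli from a high-copy ColE1/pUC-type origin. Selection is with tetracycline, conferred by the TcR efflux protein gene expressed from its native tet promoter. Tetracycline is a less common entry-vector marker, and it may allow counter-selection against destination vectors carrying other markers, although the record does not say this. The rrnB T1 and T2 terminators probably insulate the cloning region from read-through transcription. A T7 promoter lies at the start of the sequence record.

Several other annotations are only short fragments: two pieces of lacI, part of an RSF origin and a portion of a kanamycin resistance gene. These are most likely non-functional remnants of earlier cloning steps and should not be counted as working parts of the vector.
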