Features (pLannotate 1.2.2; 10 found; start..end, strand, type, name):
      1..19      -  promoter       T7 promoter: promoter for bacteriophage T7 RNA polymerase
    258..846     +  rep_origin     ori: high-copy-number ColE1/pMB1/pBR322/pUC origin of replication
   1029..1121    +  CDS            lacI (fragment): lac repressor; lacI; The lac repressor binds to the lac operator to inhibit transcription in E. coli. This inhibition can be relieved by adding lactose or isopropyl-β-D-thiogalactopyranoside (IPTG).
   1176..1203    -  terminator     rrnB T2 terminator: transcription terminator T2 from the E. coli rrnB gene
   1335..1378    +  terminator     rrnB T1 terminator: Escherichia coli rrnB; transcription terminator T1 from the E. coli rrnB gene
   1410..1463    -  CDS            lacI (fragment): lac repressor; lacI; The lac repressor binds to the lac operator to inhibit transcription in E. coli. This inhibition can be relieved by adding lactose or isopropyl-β-D-thiogalactopyranoside (IPTG).
   1465..1589    -  rep_origin     RSF ori (fragment): Plasmids containing the RSF 1030 origin of replication can be propagated in E. coli cells that contain additional plasmids with compatible origins.
   1605..1633    +  promoter       tet promoter: E. coli promoter for tetracycline efflux protein gene
   1681..2871    +  CDS            TcR: tetracycline efflux protein; tet; confers resistance to tetracycline
   2969..3043    +  CDS            KanR (fragment): aminoglycoside phosphotransferase; aphA-3; confers resistance to kanamycin
>Addgene plasmid #199737 | pCBLggCDS | addgene full sequence | sequence record 391372 | Addgene NGS Result
CCTATAGTGAGTCGTATTACATGGTCATAGCTGTTTCCTGGCAGCTCTGGCCCGTGTCTCAAAATCTCTG
ATGTTACATTGCACAAGATAAAAATATATCATCATGCCTCCTCTAGAGGTCTCCCATGGGCGCGCCTAGG
TACCACGCGTCCGCGGGGACCGAGACCCTCGAGCCACCCATGACCAAAATCCCTTAACGTGAGTTACGCG
TCGTTCCACTGAGCGTCAGACCCCGTAGAAAAGATCAAAGGATCTTCTTGAGATCCTTTTTTTCTGCGCG
TAATCTGCTGCTTGCAAACAAAAAAACCACCGCTACCAGCGGTGGTTTGTTTGCCGGATCAAGAGCTACC
AACTCTTTTTCCGAAGGTAACTGGCTTCAGCAGAGCGCAGATACCAAATACTGTTCTTCTAGTGTAGCCG
TAGTTAGGCCACCACTTCAAGAACTCTGTAGCACCGCCTACATACCTCGCTCTGCTAATCCTGTTACCAG
TGGCTGCTGCCAGTGGCGATAAGTCGTGTCTTACCGGGTTGGACTCAAGACGATAGTTACCGGATAAGGC
GCAGCGGTCGGGCTGAACGGGGGGTTCGTGCACACAGCCCAGCTTGGAGCGAACGACCTACACCGAACTG
AGATACCTACAGCGTGAGCTATGAGAAAGCGCCACGCTTCCCGAAGGGAGAAAGGCGGACAGGTATCCGG
TAAGCGGCAGGGTCGGAACAGGAGAGCGCACGAGGGAGCTTCCAGGGGGAAACGCCTGGTATCTTTATAG
TCCTGTCGGGTTTCGCCACCTCTGACTTGAGCGTCGATTTTTGTGATGCTCGTCAGGGGGGCGGAGCCTA
TGGAAAAACGCCAGCAACGCGGCCTTTTTACGGTTCCTGGCCTTTTGCTGGCCTTTTGCTCACATGTTCT
TTCCTGCGTTATCCCCTGATTCTGTGGATAACCGTATTACCGCCTTTGAGTGAGCTGATACCGCTCGCCG
CAGCCGAACGACCGAGCGCAGCGAGTCAGTGAGCGAGGAAGCGGAAGAGCGCCCAATACGCAAACCGCCT
CTCCCCGCGCGTTGGCCGATTCATTAATGCAGCTGGCACGACAGGTTTCCCGACTGGAAAGCGGGCAGTG
AGCGCAACGCAATTAATACGCGTACCGCTAGCCAGGAAGAGTTTGTAGAAACGCAAAAAGGCCATCCGTC
AGGATGGCCTTCTGCTTAGTTTGATGCCTGGCAGTTTATGGCGGGCGTCCTGCCCGCCACCCTCCGGGCC
GTTGCTTCACAACGTTCAAATCCGCTCCCGGCGGATTTGTCCTACTCAGGAGAGCGTTCACCGACAAACA
ACAGATAAAACGAAAGGCCCAGTCTTCCGACTGAGCCTTTCGTTTTATTTGATGCCTGGCAGTTCCCTAC
TCTCGCGTTCTGCATTAATGAATCGGCCAACGCGCGGGGAGAGGCGGTTTGCGTATTGGGCGCTCTTCCG
CTTCCTCGCTCACTGACTCGCTGCGCTCGGTCGTTCGGCTGCGGCGAGCGGTATCAGCTCACTCAAAGGC
GGTAATACGGTTATCCACAGAATCAGGGGATAACGCAGGAAAGAACATGAATTAATTCTCATGTTTGACA
GCTTATCATCGATTAGCTTTAATGCGGTAGTTTATCACAGTTAAATTGCTAACGCAGTCAGGCACCGTGT
ATGAAATCTAACAATGCGCTCATCGTCATCCTCGGCACCGTCACCCTGGATGCTGTAGGCATAGGCTTGG
TTATGCCGGTACTGCCGGGCCTCTTGCGGGATATCGTCCATTCCGACAGCATCGCCAGTCACTATGGCGT
GCTGCTAGCGCTATATGCGTTGATGCAATTTCTATGCGCACCCGTTCTCGGAGCACTGTCCGACCGCTTT
GGCCGCCGCCCAGTCCTGCTCGCTTCGCTACTTGGAGCCACTATCGACTACGCGATCATGGCGACCACAC
CCGTCCTGTGGATTCTCTACGCCGGACGCATCGTGGCCGGCATCACCGGCGCCACAGGTGCGGTTGCTGG
CGCCTATATCGCCGACATCACCGATGGGGAAGATCGGGCTCGCCACTTCGGGCTCATGAGCGCTTGTTTC
GGCGTGGGTATGGTGGCAGGCCCCGTGGCCGGGGGACTGTTGGGCGCCATCTCCTTACATGCACCATTCC
TTGCGGCGGCGGTGCTCAACGGCCTCAACCTACTACTGGGCTGCTTCCTAATGCAGGAGTCGCATAAGGG
AGAGCGCCGACCCATGCCCTTGAGAGCCTTCAACCCAGTCAGCTCCTTCCGGTGGGCGCGGGGCATGACT
ATCGTCGCCGCACTTATGACTGTCTTCTTTATCATGCAACTCGTAGGACAGGTGCCGGCAGCGCTCTGGG
TCATTTTCGGCGAGGACCGCTTTCGCTGGAGCGCGACGATGATCGGCCTGTCGCTTGCGGTATTCGGAAT
CTTGCACGCCCTCGCTCAAGCCTTCGTCACTGGTCCCGCCACCAAACGTTTCGGCGAGAAGCAGGCCATT
ATCGCCGGCATGGCGGCCGACGCGCTGGGCTACGTCTTGCTGGCGTTCGCGACGCGAGGCTGGATGGCCT
TCCCCATTATGATTCTTCTCGCTTCCGGCGGCATCGGGATGCCCGCGTTGCAGGCCATGCTGTCCAGGCA
GGTAGATGACGACCATCAGGGACAGCTTCAAGGATCGCTCGCGGCTCTTACCAGCCTAACTTCGATCATT
GGACCGCTGATCGTCACGGCGATTTATGCCGCCTCGGCGAGCACATGGAACGGGTTGGCATGGATTGTAG
GCGCCGCCCTATACCTTGTCTGCCTCCCCGCGTTGCGTCGCGGTGCATGGAGCCGGGCCACCTCGACCTG
AATGGAAGCCGGCGGCACCTCGCTAACGGATTCACCACTCCAAGAATTGGAGCCAATCAATTCTTGCGGA
GAACTGTGAATGCGCAAACCAACCCTTGATCGGGGAAGAACAGTATGTCGAGCTATTTTTTGACTTACTG
GGGATCAAGCCTGATTGGGAGAAAATAAAATATCC
